>Addgene plasmid #53690 | BMPR1BA-c017 | depositor partial sequence | sequence record 83817 | insert sequence
ATGGGCCACCATCATCATCATCATTCTTCTGGTGTAGATCTGGGTACCGAGAACCTGTACTTCCAATCCA
TGACTTACATTCCTCCTGGAGAATCCCTGAGAGACTTAATTGAGCAGTCTCAGAGCTCAGGAAGTGGATC
AGGCCTCCCTCTGCTGGTCCAAAGGACTATAGCTAAGCAGATTCAGATGGTGAAACAGATTGGAAAAGGT
CGCTATGGGGAAGTTTGGATGGGAAAGTGGCGTGGCGAAAAGGTAGCTGTGAAAGTGTTCTTCACCACAG
AGGAAGCCAGCTGGTTCAGAGAGACAGAAATATATCAGACAGTGTTGATGAGGCATGAAAACATTTTGGG
TTTCATTGCTGCAGATATCAAAGGGACAGGGTCCTGGACCCAGTTGTACCTAATCACAGACTATCATGAA
AATGGTTCCCTTTATGATTATCTGAAGTCCACCACCCTAGACGCTAAATCAATGCTGAAGTTAGCCTACT
CTTCTGTCAGTGGCTTATGTCATTTACACACAGAAATCTTTAGTACTCAAGGCAAACCAGCAATTGCCCA
TCGAGATCTGAAAAGTAAAAACATTCTGGTGAAGAAAAATGGAACTTGCTGTATTGCTGACCTGGGCCTG
GCTGTTAAATTTATTAGTGATACAAATGAAGTTGACATACCACCTAACACTCGAGTTGGCACCAAACGCT
ATATGCCTCCAGAAGTGTTGGACGAGAGCTTGAACAGAAATCACTTCCAGTCTTACATCATGGCTGACAT
GTATAGTTTTGGCCTCATCCTTTGGGAGGTTGCTAGGAGATGTGTATCAGGAGGTATAGTGGAAGAATAC
CAGCTTCCTTATCATGACCTAGTGCCCAGTGACCCCTCTTATGAGGACATGAGGGAGATTGTGTGCATCA
AGAAGTTACGCCCCTCATTCCCAAACCGGTGGAGCAGTGATGAGTGTCTAAGGCAGATGGGAAAACTCAT
GACAGAATGCTGGGCTCACAATCCTGCATCAAGGCTGACAGCCCTGCGGGTTAAGAAAACACTTGCCAAA
ATGTCAGAGTCCCAGGACATTAAACTCTGACAGTAAAGGTGGATACGGATCCGAATTCGAGCTCCGTCGA
CAAGCTT
