>Addgene plasmid #53690 | BMPR1BA-c017 | addgene partial sequence | sequence record 89896 | Polyhedrin-F 5'-AAATGATAACCATCTCGC-3'
ACAGTTTTGTAATAAAAAAACCTATAAATATTCCGGATTATTCATACCGTCCCACCATCGGGCGCGGATC
TCGGTCCGAAAACCATGGGCCACCATCATCATCATCATTCTTCTGGTGTAGATCTGGGTACCGAGAACCT
GTACTTCCAATCCATGACTTACATTCCTCCTGGAGAATCCCTGAGAGACTTAATTGAGCAGTCTCAGAGC
TCAGGAAGTGGATCAGGCCTCCCTCTGCTGGTCCAAAGGACTATAGCTAAGCAGATTCAGATGGTGAAAC
AGATTGGAAAAGGTCGCTATGGGGAAGTTTGGATGGGAAAGTGGCGTGGCGAAAAGGTAGCTGTGAAAGT
GTTCTTCACCACAGAGGAAGCCAGCTGGTTCAGAGAGACAGAAATATATCAGACAGTGTTGATGAGGCAT
GAAAACATTTTGGGTTTCATTGCTGCAGATATCAAAGGGACAGGGTCCTGGACCCAGTTGTACCTAATCA
CAGACTATCATGAAAATGGTTCCCTTTATGATTATCTGAAGTCCACCACCCTAGACGCTAAATCAATGCT
GAAGTTAGCCTACTCTTCTGTCAGTGGCTTATGTCATTTACACACAGAAATCTTTAGTACTCAAGGCAAA
CCAGCAATTGCCCATCGAGATCTGAAAAGTAAAAACATTCTGGTGAAGAAAAATGGAACTTGCTGTATTG
CTGACCTGGGCCTGGCTGTTAAATTTATTAGTGATACAAATGAAGTTGACATACCACCTAACACTCGAGT
TGGCACCAAACGCTATATGCCTCCAGAAGTGTTGGACGAGAGCTTGAACAGAAATCACTTCCAGTCTTAC
ATCATGGCTGACATGTATAGTTTTGGCCTCATCC
