[The description below was written by a language model from this plasmid's Addgene catalogue record.]
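Description:
BMPR1BA-c017 is a baculovirus transfer plasmid built on the pFB-LIC-Bse backbone, a Bac-to-Bac–style vector adapted for ligation-independent cloning. It is maintained in E. coli as a high-copy plasmid under ampicillin selection. As a Bac-to-Bac transfer vector, it is not itself the expression agent in insect cells. Its expression cassette is meant to be moved into a baculovirus genome (bacmid) in bacteria, and the resulting recombinant virus is then used to infect insect cells. The record recommends Sf9 cells for expression. No feature table is provided, so the origin of replication, transposition elements and any additional markers on the backbone are not documented here.

The insert is listed as BMPR1BA, a construct designation for bone morphogenetic protein receptor type 1B, and it was introduced by ligation-independent cloning. The record notes that the insert may not be the full open reading frame, which is typical of constructs trimmed to a defined domain for crystallography, but the exact boundaries and source species are not stated. Expression is driven by the polyhedrin promoter, a very strong, very late baculoviral promoter commonly used for high-yield protein production in infected insect cells. The protein carries an N-terminal His6 tag followed by a TEV protease cleavage site, which allows purification by immobilised metal affinity chromatography and later removal of the tag. The stated purpose is recombinant protein production for structure determination, and the depositor comments link the construct to a solved structure.
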