Addgene plasmid #53690: BMPR1BA-c017
Purpose: Baculovirus expression for structure determination; may not be full ORF
Depositing lab: Nicola Burgess-Brown. Depositing organization: University of Oxford.
Backbone
  Vector backbone: pFB-LIC-Bse
  Backbone manufacturer: SGC
  Vector type: Baculovirus expression
Growth in bacteria
  Bacterial resistance: Ampicillin, 100 μg/mL
  Growth temperature: 37°C
  Growth strain: Mach1
  Growth instructions: Sf9 cell line is recommended for expression
  Copy number: High Copy
Gene/Insert
  Gene/Insert name: BMPR1BA (alt name: gi|4502431)
  Promoter: polyhedrin promoter
  Tag / fusion protein: His6-TEV (N terminal on insert)
  Cloning method: Ligation Independent Cloning
  Sequencing primers: 5′ Polyhedrin forward
Terms and licenses: Academic/Nonprofit Terms; Industry Terms: Not Available to Industry
Depositor comments: Baculovirus transfer vector (Bac-to-bac), N-terminal His-tag, TEV http://www.thesgc.org/structures/3MDY/
How to cite: BMPR1BA-c017 was a gift from Nicola Burgess-Brown (Addgene plasmid # 53690 ; http://n2t.net/addgene:53690 ; RRID:Addgene_53690)
